Addgene plasmid #100470: pCMV_mEm_4GS_LF82_695
Purpose: Mammalian expression of E. coli LF82_695 CDS fused to mEmerald
Depositing lab: Alan Huett. Depositing organization: University of Nottingham. Publication: A multi-phenotypic imaging screen to identify bacterial effectors by exogenous expression in a HeLa cell line. Collins A, Huett A. Sci Data. 2018 May 15;5:180081. doi: 10.1038/sdata.2018.81. PubMed 29762554.
Backbone
  Vector backbone: pCMV
  Backbone size w/o insert (bp): 4502
  Vector type: Mammalian Expression
Growth in bacteria
  Bacterial resistance: Ampicillin, 100 μg/mL
  Growth temperature: 37°C
  Growth strain: XL1 Blue
  Copy number: High Copy
Gene/Insert
  Gene/Insert name: LF82_695
  Insert size (bp): 1530
  Promoter: CMV
  Tag / fusion protein: mEmerald (N terminal on backbone)
  Cloning method: Ligation Independent Cloning
  Sequencing primers: 5′ ACTTCTGCTCTAAAAGCTGCGG; 3′ CACTGCATTCTAGTTGTGGTTTGTC
Terms and licenses: Academic/Nonprofit Terms; Industry Terms: Not Available to Industry
How to cite: pCMV_mEm_4GS_LF82_695 was a gift from Alan Huett (Addgene plasmid # 100470 ; http://n2t.net/addgene:100470 ; RRID:Addgene_100470)
