[The description below was written by a language model from this plasmid's Addgene catalogue record and pLannotate feature annotations shown in this document.]
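Description:
pCMV_mEm_4GS_LF82_695 is a mammalian expression plasmid built on a pCMV backbone (about 4.5 kb without insert; 6,032 bp in the sequenced record) that expresses a coding sequence from E. coli LF82, designated LF82_695, as a fusion to the green fluorescent protein mEmerald. In bacteria it is maintained through a high-copy ColE1/pUC-type origin and selected with ampicillin via the β-lactamase gene and its own promoter. Short remnants of lac promoter/operator, lacI, lacZα, rop, bom and a pUC polylinker are also detected; these look like leftovers of the cloning vector lineage rather than functional parts. The brief match to a Tet-responsive promoter at the start of the record is only a fragment directly following the CMV promoter, probably reflecting shared minimal-promoter sequence rather than tetracycline regulation.

The expression unit consists of the human cytomegalovirus immediate-early enhancer and promoter, followed by a modified SV40 intron with splice donor and acceptor sites, which generally aids mRNA processing and expression. Next comes the mEmerald open reading frame. The 1,530 bp LF82_695 insert was introduced by ligation-independent cloning and is not itself annotated in the feature table, but it fits the unannotated interval between mEmerald and the SV40 polyadenylation signal, consistent with mEmerald being an N-terminal tag. The "4GS" in the name suggests a glycine-serine linker between the two, though the record does not describe it. No mammalian selection marker is annotated, which suits transient transfection.

The function of LF82_695 is not stated. The plasmid was made for an imaging screen in which candidate bacterial effector proteins were expressed exogenously in HeLa cells, so that the localisation of the fluorescent fusion and its effects on cell phenotype could be scored.
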