Features (pLannotate 1.2.2; 17 found; start..end, strand, type, name):
      1..24      +  promoter       TRE3GV promoter (fragment): 3rd-generation Tet-responsive promoter that can be activated by binding of Tet-On® 3G, optimized for retroviral and lentiviral vectors
    133..229     +  intron         SV40 intron: modified SV40 intron with splice donor and acceptor sites
    290..1006    +  CDS            mEmerald: mEmerald is a basic (constitutively fluorescent) green fluorescent protein published in 1998, derived from Aequorea victoria. It is reported to be a very rapidly-maturing monomer with moderate acid sensitivity.
   2632..2766    -  polyA_signal   SV40 poly(A) signal: SV40 polyadenylation signal
   2901..2917    -  protein_bind   lac operator: The lac repressor binds to the lac operator to inhibit transcription in E. coli. This inhibition can be relieved by adding lactose or isopropyl-β-D-thiogalactopyranoside (IPTG). lac repressor encoded by lacI
   2925..2955    -  promoter       lac promoter: promoter for the E. coli lac operon
   2970..2991    -  protein_bind   CAP binding site: CAP binding activates transcription in the presence of cAMP. E. coli catabolite activator protein
   3004..3096    -  CDS            lacI (fragment): lac repressor; lacI; The lac repressor binds to the lac operator to inhibit transcription in E. coli. This inhibition can be relieved by adding lactose or isopropyl-β-D-thiogalactopyranoside (IPTG).
   3279..3867    -  rep_origin     ori: high-copy-number ColE1/pMB1/pBR322/pUC origin of replication
   4038..4898    -  CDS            AmpR: β-lactamase; bla; confers resistance to ampicillin, carbenicillin, and related antibiotics
   4899..5003    -  promoter       AmpR promoter: bla
   5098..5133    +  CDS            rop (fragment): Rop protein, which maintains plasmids at low copy number; rop
   5235..5334    +  misc_feature   bom (fragment): basis of mobility region from pBR322
   5340..5495    -  CDS            lacZα (fragment): LacZα fragment of β-galactosidase; lacZ fragment
   5501..5521    -  misc_feature   MCS (fragment): pUC18/19 multiple cloning site
   5520..5823    +  enhancer       CMV enhancer: human cytomegalovirus immediate early enhancer
   5824..6027    +  promoter       CMV promoter: human cytomegalovirus (CMV) immediate early promoter
>Addgene plasmid #100470 | pCMV_mEm_4GS_LF82_695 | addgene full sequence | sequence record 210453 | Addgene NGS Result
AGTGAACCGTCAGATCGCCTGGAGACGCCATCCACGCTGTTTTGACCTCCATAGAAGACACCGGGACCGA
TCCAGCCTCCGGACTCTAGAGGATCCGGTACTAGAGGAACTGAAAAACCAGAAAGTTAACTGGTAAGTTT
AGTCTTTTTGTCTTTTATTTCAGGTCCCGGATCCGGTGGTGGTGCAAATCAAAGAACTGCTCCTCAGTGG
ATGTTGCCTTTACTTCTAGGCCTGTACGGAAGTGTTACTTCTGCTCTAAAAGCTGCGGAATTGTACCCGC
GGGCCCACCATGGTGAGCAAGGGCGAGGAGCTGTTCACCGGGGTGGTGCCCATCCTGGTCGAGCTGGACG
GCGACGTAAACGGCCACAAGTTCAGCGTGTCCGGCGAGGGCGAGGGCGATGCCACCTACGGCAAGCTGAC
CCTGAAGTTCATCTGCACCACCGGCAAGCTGCCCGTGCCCTGGCCCACCCTCGTGACCACCTTGACCTAC
GGCGTGCAGTGCTTCGCCCGCTACCCCGACCACATGAAGCAGCACGACTTCTTCAAGTCCGCCATGCCCG
AAGGCTACGTCCAGGAGCGCACCATCTTCTTCAAGGACGACGGCAACTACAAGACCCGCGCCGAGGTGAA
GTTCGAGGGCGACACCCTGGTGAACCGCATCGAGCTGAAGGGCATCGACTTCAAGGAGGACGGCAACATC
CTGGGGCACAAGCTGGAGTACAACTACAACAGCCACAAGGTCTATATCACCGCCGACAAGCAGAAGAACG
GCATCAAGGTGAACTTCAAGACCCGCCACAACATCGAGGACGGCAGCGTGCAGCTCGCCGACCACTACCA
GCAGAACACCCCCATCGGCGACGGCCCCGTGCTGCTGCCCGACAACCACTACCTGAGCACCCAGTCCAAG
CTGAGCAAAGACCCCAACGAGAAGCGCGATCACATGGTCCTGCTGGAGTTCGTGACCGCCGCCGGGATCA
CTCTCGGCATGGACGAGCTGTACAAGCGAATTGGTGGAGGGGGCGGTTCCGGTGGCGGAGGTTCCCGAAT
TCGTCGACGGAGATCTGATATGACGGCTGACAGTTATCTGGAAATGGTGCTGGTTCTGATGGGCTGGCTG
ATCAACAACGCGCTGTGGACGATTATTACCACCACGGGCATTTTCGCTATTCCGCTGGCGTTCAAAATCG
CCGGTGTCTGGCTGAAGGTTCGGGAAGAGGGAGATGATGAAGGGAATAAAGGGGCGCTGGCATTACCGCG
TATAGAGCATGTCATCTATGTCGCTTTTGTGGTGATCATGTTCTGTGCGATGCCAATACAGGATGTTGAT
ATCTCGACGATGAAGTTTGATCGCACCCGTTCTTCCCAGTGTGGTGTGAATGTACCTAAGCCAGATGAGT
CTGGCTATGGGCCACTGATTGCCGAGCTTAACGGCCAGACTGCGAAAATCCCGGCATGGTGGTATCTGGT
ACATTCGCTATCGAAAGGGGTGACGCACGCCGCGATAGCCTCTATTCCCTGTGGCAATGACTTCCGGATG
CTGCGTTTTGAAGTGCAACATACGAAGCTGATTGATCCGATTATTCGCCAGGAGGTTCAGGAGTTTGCCA
GCCAGTGTTATGCGAAGTCGTATTACAAGCTGAAGAACGTGAATTCAGGGCTGTCAGCGGAGACGGTAGA
TTCCGTTGGCTGGATTGGTTCGGATTTTTTTCTCAATACTGGCGGCTATTACGATTACTACACGTCAACG
ATGCCCCGGGCGGCGTGGCCTTACAGCGACAGCCGGGACAGTGGTTATCCAAATGTTGGCCGTGGTGGTT
ATCCAACCTGTAAAGACTGGTGGAGTGCATCAGGGAAAGGGCTACAAAGCCGTCTGCTGAAAAACTTCGA
TACCCGAACGATCAATATGATGAAGGCAAAATCCCCCAATAACTGGGAAGAAAGCCTGTTGCGCTGGCTG
GTCAGTCCTCAGAATACACAACTTTCTGGTGGTGGTGATACCTACATGATGGGCAATCAGCAGGGGCAGG
GAACGGGTATCGATACCGGTATCAAACAGTTCCTGAGTGGGCTGGGGGCGCTGTCAGCACAGACCACGCA
GCTACCGGCATTTGATGCCCTGCGGCAGGCGCTGCCGATGGTGCACAGCATTATATTGATGGCCCTGGTG
ATCAGCATTCCACTGGTGATGCTGTTTGGTGCTTACGACCCGAAGGTGGTGGTCACCATTACGTTTGCGA
TGTTTGCGCTGATCTTTGTTCCCTTCTGGTGGGAGTTGGGCGGCTGGCTGGACGACAAGCTTATCCAGTT
GCTGTACGCCAGCTACAAGGGGTATACCAACAGCTTCAACAACTGGATTGCCAGTACCGGCTCGGATGGC
TGGATCATGAATCTGGTGCTGGGGGCGATGTATGTGGTATTGCCGATGTTCTGGTTTGGGGCGGTGAGCT
GGAGTGGTGTTCAGATCGGAGGAGCATTATCTTCAGCAGTTGATAATGCCAGCAAAGGTTCGCAACAGGC
TGGAGCTAAAGGACCTGGCGTTGCAGGTGAAGTCGTCAAAACGGTAGCAACGAAAGGGGCATCTAAAGGG
AAAGGTTGAATCGGTACCCTCGAGAAGCTTGCGGCCGCGGGGATCCAGACATGATAAGATACATTGATGA
GTTTGGACAAACCACAACTAGAATGCAGTGAAAAAAATGCTTTATTTGTGAAATTTGTGATGCTATTGCT
TTATTTGTAACCATTATAAGCTGCAATAAACAAGTTAACAACAACAATTGCATTCATTTTATGTTTCAGG
TTCAGGGGGAGGTGTGGGAGGTTTTTTCGGATCCTCTAGAGTCGATCTGCAGGCATGCTAGCTTGGCGTA
ATCATGGTCATAGCTGTTTCCTGTGTGAAATTGTTATCCGCTCACAATTCCACACAACATACGAGCCGGA
AGCATAAAGTGTAAAGCCTGGGGTGCCTAATGAGTGAGCTAACTCACATTAATTGCGTTGCGCTCACTGC
CCGCTTTCCAGTCGGGAAACCTGTCGTGCCAGCTGCATTAATGAATCGGCCAACGCGCGGGGAGAGGCGG
TTTGCGTATTGGGCGCTCTTCCGCTTCCTCGCTCACTGACTCGCTGCGCTCGGTCGTTCGGCTGCGGCGA
GCGGTATCAGCTCACTCAAAGGCGGTAATACGGTTATCCACAGAATCAGGGGATAACGCAGGAAAGAACA
TGTGAGCAAAAGGCCAGCAAAAGGCCAGGAACCGTAAAAAGGCCGCGTTGCTGGCGTTTTTCCATAGGCT
CCGCCCCCCTGACGAGCATCACAAAAATCGACGCTCAAGTCAGAGGTGGCGAAACCCGACAGGACTATAA
AGATACCAGGCGTTTCCCCCTGGAAGCTCCCTCGTGCGCTCTCCTGTTCCGACCCTGCCGCTTACCGGAT
ACCTGTCCGCCTTTCTCCCTTCGGGAAGCGTGGCGCTTTCTCATAGCTCACGCTGTAGGTATCTCAGTTC
GGTGTAGGTCGTTCGCTCCAAGCTGGGCTGTGTGCACGAACCCCCCGTTCAGCCCGACCGCTGCGCCTTA
TCCGGTAACTATCGTCTTGAGTCCAACCCGGTAAGACACGACTTATCGCCACTGGCAGCAGCCACTGGTA
ACAGGATTAGCAGAGCGAGGTATGTAGGCGGTGCTACAGAGTTCTTGAAGTGGTGGCCTAACTACGGCTA
CACTAGAAGAACAGTATTTGGTATCTGCGCTCTGCTGAAGCCAGTTACCTTCGGAAAAAGAGTTGGTAGC
TCTTGATCCGGCAAACAAACCACCGCTGGTAGCGGTGGTTTTTTTGTTTGCAAGCAGCAGATTACGCGCA
GAAAAAAAGGATCTCAAGAAGATCCTTTGATCTTTTCTACGGGGTCTGACGCTCAGTGGAACGAAAACTC
ACGTTAAGGGATTTTGGTCATGAGATTATCAAAAAGGATCTTCACCTAGATCCTTTTAAATTAAAAATGA
AGTTTTAAATCAATCTAAAGTATATATGAGTAAACTTGGTCTGACAGTTACCAATGCTTAATCAGTGAGG
CACCTATCTCAGCGATCTGTCTATTTCGTTCATCCATAGTTGCCTGACTCCCCGTCGTGTAGATAACTAC
GATACGGGAGGGCTTACCATCTGGCCCCAGTGCTGCAATGATACCGCGAGACCCACGCTCACCGGCTCCA
GATTTATCAGCAATAAACCAGCCAGCCGGAAGGGCCGAGCGCAGAAGTGGTCCTGCAACTTTATCCGCCT
CCATCCAGTCTATTAATTGTTGCCGGGAAGCTAGAGTAAGTAGTTCGCCAGTTAATAGTTTGCGCAACGT
TGTTGCCATTGCTACAGGCATCGTGGTGTCACGCTCGTCGTTTGGTATGGCTTCATTCAGCTCCGGTTCC
CAACGATCAAGGCGAGTTACATGATCCCCCATGTTGTGCAAAAAAGCGGTTAGCTCCTTCGGTCCTCCGA
TCGTTGTCAGAAGTAAGTTGGCCGCAGTGTTATCACTCATGGTTATGGCAGCACTGCATAATTCTCTTAC
TGTCATGCCATCCGTAAGATGCTTTTCTGTGACTGGTGAGTACTCAACCAAGTCATTCTGAGAATAGTGT
ATGCGGCGACCGAGTTGCTCTTGCCCGGCGTCAATACGGGATAATACCGCGCCACATAGCAGAACTTTAA
AAGTGCTCATCATTGGAAAACGTTCTTCGGGGCGAAAACTCTCAAGGATCTTACCGCTGTTGAGATCCAG
TTCGATGTAACCCACTCGTGCACCCAACTGATCTTCAGCATCTTTTACTTTCACCAGCGTTTCTGGGTGA
GCAAAAACAGGAAGGCAAAATGCCGCAAAAAAGGGAATAAGGGCGACACGGAAATGTTGAATACTCATAC
TCTTCCTTTTTCAATATTATTGAAGCATTTATCAGGGTTATTGTCTCATGAGCGGATACATATTTGAATG
TATTTAGAAAAATAAACAAATAGGGGTTCCGCGCACATTTCCCCGAAAAGTGCCACCTGACGTCTAAGAA
ACCATTATTATCATGACATTAACCTATAAAAATAGGCGTATCACGAGGCCCTTTCGTCTCGCGCGTTTCG
GTGATGACGGTGAAAACCTCTGACACATGCAGCTCCCGGAGACGGTCACAGCTTGTCTGTAAGCGGATGC
CGGGAGCAGACAAGCCCGTCAGGGCGCGTCAGCGGGTGTTGGCGGGTGTCGGGGCTGGCTTAACTATGCG
GCATCAGAGCAGATTGTACTGAGAGTGCACCATATGCGGTGTGAAATACCGCACAGATGCGTAAGGAGAA
AATACCGCATCAGGCGCCATTCGCCATTCAGGCTGCGCAACTGTTGGGAAGGGCGATCGGTGCGGGCCTC
TTCGCTATTACGCCAGCTGGCGAAAGGGGGATGTGCTGCAAGGCGATTAAGTTGGGTAACGCCAGGGTTT
TCCCAGTCACGACGTTGTAAAACGACGGCCAGTGAGTTCGAGCTTGCATGCCTGCAGGTCGTTACATAAC
TTACGGTAAATGGCCCGCCTGGCTGACCGCCCAACGACCCCCGCCCATTGACGTCAATAATGACGTATGT
TCCCATAGTAACGCCAATAGGGACTTTCCATTGACGTCAATGGGTGGAGTATTTACGGTAAACTGCCCAC
TTGGCAGTACATCAAGTGTATCATATGCCAAGTACGCCCCCTATTGACGTCAATGACGGTAAATGGCCCG
CCTGGCATTATGCCCAGTACATGACCTTATGGGACTTTCCTACTTGGCAGTACATCTACGTATTAGTCAT
CGCTATTACCATGGTGATGCGGTTTTGGCAGTACATCAATGGGCGTGGATAGCGGTTTGACTCACGGGGA
TTTCCAAGTCTCCACCCCATTGACGTCAATGGGAGTTTGTTTTGGCACCAAAATCAACGGGACTTTCCAA
AATGTCGTAACAACTCCGCCCCATTGACGCAAATGGGCGGTAGGCGTGTACGGTGGGAGGTCTATATAAG
CAGAGCTCGTTT
