>Addgene plasmid #100470 | pCMV_mEm_4GS_LF82_695 | depositor partial sequence | sequence record 183776 | Sequence across LF82 gene insert region
CTCGGCATGGNCGAGCTGTACAAGCGAATTGGTGGAGGGGGCGGTTCCGGTGGCGGAGGTTCCCGAATTC
GTCGACGGAGATCTGATATGACGGCTGACAGTTATCTGGAAATGGTGCTGGTTCTGATGGGCTGGCTGAT
CAACAACGCGCTGTGGACGATTATTACCACCACGGGCATTTTCGCTATTCCGCTGGCGTTCAAAATCGCC
GGTGTCTGGCTGAAGGTTCGGGAAGAGGGAGATGATGAAGGGAATAAAGGGGCGCTGGCATTACCGCGTA
TAGAGCATGTCATCTATGTCGCTTTTGTGGTGATCATGTTCTGTGCGATGCCAATACAGGATGTTGATAT
CTCGACGATGAAGTTTGATCGCACCCGTTCTTCCCAGTGTGGTGTGAATGTACCTAAGCCAGATGAGTCT
GGCTATGGGCCACTGATTGCCGAGCTTAACGGCCAGACTGCGAAAATCCCGGCATGGTGGTATCTGGTAC
ATTCGCTATCGAAAGGGGTGACGCACGCCGCGATAGCCTCTATTCCCTGTGGCAATGACTTCCGGATGCT
GCGTTTTGAAGTGCAACATACGAAGCTGATTGATCCGATTATTCGCCAGGAGGTTCAGGAGTTTGCCAGC
CAGTGTTATGCGAAGTCGTATTACAAGCTGAAGAACGTGAATTCAGGGCTGTCAGCGGAGACGGTAGATT
CCGTTGGCTGGATTGGTTCGGATTTTTTTCTCAATACTGGCGGCTATTACGATTACTACACGTCAACGAT
GCCCCGGGCGGCGTGGCCTTACAGCGACAGCCGGGACAGTGGTTATCCAAATGTTGGCCGTGGTGGTTAT
CCAACCTGTAAAGACTGGTGGAGTGCATCANGNAAGGGCTACAAAGCCGTCTGCTGAAAAACTTCNATAC
CCGAACGATCAATATGATGAAAGGCAAAATCCCCCNATAACTGNNAGAAAGCCTGTTGCGCTGGCTGGGT
CAGTCCTCAGAATANACAACNTTTCTGNTGGNNGGTGANNNCTACNTGATGGGCNANCNGCNNGGCAGG
